>Addgene plasmid #27157 | pCGN-ELK-1 Ets mut | addgene partial sequence | sequence record 33470 | 27157 with CMV-F
GTGAACCGTCAGATCGCCTGGAGACGCCATCCACGCTGTTTTGACCTCCATAGAAGACACCGGGACCGAT
CCAGCCTCCGGGGGATCTTGGTGGCGTGAAACTCCCGCACCTCTTCGGCCAGCGCCTTGTAGAAGCGCGT
ATGGCTTCTAGCTATCCTTATGACGTGCCTGACTATGCCAGCCTGGGAGGACCTTCTAGAATGGACCCAT
CTGTGACGCTGTGGCAGTTTCTGCTGCAGCTGCTGAGAGAGCAAGGCAATGGCCACATCATCTCCTGGAC
TTCACGGGATGGTGGTGAATTCAAGCTGGTGGATGCAGAGGAGGTGGCCCGGCTGTGGGGACTACGCAAG
AACAAGACCAACATGAATTACGACAAGCTCAGCGAGGCCTTGGAGGACTACTATGACAAGAACATCATCC
GCAAGGTGAGCGGCCAGAAGTTCGTCTACAAGTTTGTGTCCTACCCTGAGGTCGCAGGGTGCTCCACTGA
GGACTGCCCGCCCCAGCCAGAGGTGTCTGTTACCTCCACCATGCCAAATGTGGCCCCTGCTGCTATACAT
GCCGCCCCAGGGGACACTGTCTCTGGAAAGCCAGGCACACCCAAGGGTGCAGGAATGGCAGGCCCAGGCG
GTTTGGCACGCAGCAGCCGGAACGAGTACATGCGCTCGGGCCTCTATTCCACCTTCACCATCCAGTCTCT
GCAGCCGCAGCCACCCCCTCATCCTCGGCCTGCTGTGGTGCTCCCCAATGCAGCTCCTGCAGGGGCAGCA
GCGCCCCCCTCGGGGAGCAGGAGCACCAGTCCAAGCCCCTTGGA
