[The description below was written by a language model from this plasmid's Addgene catalogue record.]
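Description:
pCGN-ELK-1 Ets mut is a mammalian expression plasmid built on the pCGN backbone that encodes human ELK1 carrying an N-terminal HA epitope tag and three substitutions, R62E, R65E and Y66D, in the Ets DNA-binding domain. The ELK1 coding sequence was inserted by restriction cloning between XbaI and BamHI sites, both of which remain intact, so the insert can be excised or exchanged. The plasmid is maintained in E. coli as a high-copy replicon under ampicillin selection. The record does not explicitly name the promoter, the origin of replication or the polyadenylation signal. The listing of a CMV forward primer for sequencing into the insert suggests that expression is driven by a CMV promoter upstream of the HA tag. No feature table is provided, and no mammalian selection marker is recorded, which fits use in transient transfection.

ELK1 is a ternary complex factor of the Ets family that acts as a cofactor of serum response factor at the serum response elements of immediate early genes. According to the record, the three mutations lie in the Ets DNA-binding domain. Replacing two arginines with acidic residues and a tyrosine with aspartate there would be expected to impair DNA contact, although the record does not describe the functional consequence in detail. The construct therefore serves as a DNA-binding mutant counterpart to wild-type HA-ELK1, allowing the contribution of direct ELK1–DNA binding to gene activation or repression to be tested. The HA tag allows detection or immunoprecipitation of the expressed protein. The associated study concerns activation and repression of cellular immediate early genes by serum response factor cofactors.
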