Addgene plasmid #27157: pCGN-ELK-1 Ets mut
Purpose: For mammalian expression of human Elk-1 with an HA tag and a mutation in the Ets DNA binding domain
Depositing lab: Ron Prywes. Depositing organization: Columbia University. Publication: Activation and repression of cellular immediate early genes by serum response factor cofactors. Lee SM, Vasishtha M, Prywes R. J Biol Chem. 2010 Jul 16. 285(29):22036-49. 10.1074/jbc.M110.108878 PubMed 20466732.
Backbone
  Vector backbone: pCGN
  Vector type: Mammalian Expression
Growth in bacteria
  Bacterial resistance: Ampicillin, 100 μg/mL
  Growth temperature: 37°C
  Growth strain: DH5alpha
  Copy number: High Copy
Gene/Insert
  Gene/Insert name: ELK1
  Species: H. sapiens (human)
  Mutation: R62E/R65E/Y66D
  Entrez Gene: ELK1
  Tag / fusion protein: HA (N terminal on insert)
  Cloning method: Restriction Enzyme; 5′ cloning site XbaI (not destroyed); 3′ cloning site BamHI (not destroyed)
  Sequencing primers: 5′ CMV-F
Terms and licenses: Academic/Nonprofit Terms; Industry Terms: Not Available to Industry
How to cite: pCGN-ELK-1 Ets mut was a gift from Ron Prywes (Addgene plasmid # 27157 ; http://n2t.net/addgene:27157 ; RRID:Addgene_27157)
